Addgene plasmid #170128: MS2-adRNA (3'UAG)
Purpose: Lentiviral vector carrying 2 copies of the MS2 adRNA targeting a UAG at the 3' end of the ADAR2 deaminase domain in plasmids #170124 and 170125
Depositing lab: Prashant Mali. Depositing organization: University of California, San Diego (UCSD). Publication: Comprehensive interrogation of the ADAR2 deaminase domain for engineering enhanced RNA editing activity and specificity. Katrekar D, Xiang Y, Palmer N, Saha A, Meluzzi D, Mali P. Elife. 2022 Jan 19;11. pii: 75555. doi: 10.7554/eLife.75555. PubMed 35044296.
Backbone
  Vector backbone: lentiCRISPR v2
  Backbone manufacturer: Addgene #52961
  Backbone size w/o insert (bp): 10500
  Total vector size (bp): 12300
  Modifications to backbone: 1 copy of the MS2-adRNA cloned downstream of the human U6 promoter followed by a mouse U6 promoter that drives the expression of a second copy. mCherry-P2A-Hygromycin cloned in place of the Cas9-P2A-Puromycin in the original vector.
  Vector type: Mammalian Expression, Lentiviral
  Selectable markers: Hygromycin
Growth in bacteria
  Bacterial resistance: Ampicillin, 100 μg/mL
  Growth temperature: 37°C
  Growth strain: NEB Stable
  Copy number: Unknown
Gene/Insert
  Gene/Insert name: MS2-ADAR2(3'UAG)-MS2
  gRNA/shRNA sequence: aACATGAGGATCACCCATGTcTCTTCCCAGTTCGTCTTTGCaACATGAGGATCACCCATGTc
  Species: H. sapiens (human)
  Promoter: Human U6 and mouse U6
  Cloning method: Gibson Cloning
  Sequencing primers: 5′ GACTATCATATGCTTACCGT
Terms and licenses: Academic/Nonprofit Terms; Industry Terms: Not Available to Industry
How to cite: MS2-adRNA (3'UAG) was a gift from Prashant Mali (Addgene plasmid # 170128 ; http://n2t.net/addgene:170128 ; RRID:Addgene_170128)
