[The description below was written by a language model from this plasmid's Addgene catalogue record and pLannotate feature annotations shown in this document.]
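Description:
MS2-adRNA (3'UAG) is a third-generation-style, self-inactivating HIV-1 lentiviral vector built on the lentiCRISPR v2 backbone for expression in mammalian cells. It is propagated in E. coli through a high-copy ColE1/pUC origin with ampicillin resistance. The backbone also carries an f1 origin and an SV40/EM7-driven bleomycin/Zeocin resistance cassette lying outside the viral genome. The packaged region is defined by a CMV enhancer/promoter fused to a truncated 5' LTR, followed by the Ψ packaging signal, RRE, cPPT/CTS, a WPRE and a ΔU3 3' LTR with a downstream bGH polyadenylation signal.

The payload is two copies of an ADAR-recruiting guide RNA (adRNA), one transcribed from the human U6 promoter and the second from a mouse U6 promoter placed immediately downstream. Each copy consists of an antisense targeting segment flanked on both sides by an MS2 stem loop, which binds the bacteriophage MS2 coat protein and so can recruit an MS2 coat protein-fused deaminase to the target transcript. According to the record, the guide targets a UAG codon at the 3' end of the ADAR2 deaminase domain carried in two companion plasmids, work tied to a study that interrogated this domain to improve RNA editing activity and specificity.

In place of the Cas9-P2A-puromycin cassette of the parent vector, an EF-1α core promoter drives mCherry-P2A-hygromycin phosphotransferase, so transduced cells can be followed by red fluorescence and selected with hygromycin. The catalogue lists a total size of about 12.3 kb, whereas the annotated full sequence record is 10,353 nt; the record does not explain this discrepancy.
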