Features (pLannotate 1.2.2; 37 found; start..end, strand, type, name):
     63..392     +  promoter       SV40 promoter: SV40 enhancer and early promoter
    440..487     +  promoter       EM7 promoter: synthetic bacterial promoter&nbsp
    506..880     +  CDS            BleoR: antibiotic-binding protein; Sh ble from Streptoalloteichus hindustanus; confers resistance to bleomycin, phleomycin, and Zeocin™
    890..1015    +  CDS            ble (fragment): BLE_KLEPN - Experimental evidence at protein level: Swiss-Prot protein existence level 1. Binding protein with a strong affinity to the bleomycin family of antibiotics. Binds to CL990; an antimitotic-antibiotic compound. From Klebsiella pneumoniae.
   1010..1131    +  polyA_signal   SV40 poly(A) signal: SV40 polyadenylation signal
   1204..1220    -  protein_bind   lac operator: The lac repressor binds to the lac operator to inhibit transcription in E. coli. This inhibition can be relieved by adding lactose or isopropyl-β-D-thiogalactopyranoside (IPTG). lac repressor encoded by lacI
   1228..1258    -  promoter       lac promoter: promoter for the E. coli lac operon
   1273..1294    -  protein_bind   CAP binding site: CAP binding activates transcription in the presence of cAMP. E. coli catabolite activator protein
   1307..1399    -  CDS            lacI (fragment): lac repressor; lacI; The lac repressor binds to the lac operator to inhibit transcription in E. coli. This inhibition can be relieved by adding lactose or isopropyl-β-D-thiogalactopyranoside (IPTG).
   1582..2170    -  rep_origin     ori: high-copy-number ColE1/pMB1/pBR322/pUC origin of replication
   2341..3201    -  CDS            AmpR: β-lactamase; bla; confers resistance to ampicillin, carbenicillin, and related antibiotics
   3202..3306    -  promoter       AmpR promoter: bla
   3365..3417    -  misc_feature   bom (fragment): basis of mobility region from pBR322
   3572..3951    +  enhancer       CMV enhancer: human cytomegalovirus immediate early enhancer
   3952..4151    +  promoter       CMV promoter: human cytomegalovirus (CMV) immediate early promoter
   4169..4349    +  LTR            5' LTR (truncated): truncated 5' long terminal repeat (LTR) from HIV-1
   4396..4521    +  misc_feature   HIV-1 Ψ: packaging signal of human immunodeficiency virus type 1
   4505..4868    +  CDS            HIV-1 gag (fragment): gag protein from human immunodeficiency virus 1; gag
   5014..5247    +  misc_feature   RRE: The Rev response element (RRE) of HIV-1 allows for Rev-dependent mRNA export from the nucleus to the cytoplasm.
   5624..5724    +  CDS            Rev (fragment): human immunodeficiency virus 1 (HIV-1) Rev protein; rev; enhances nuclear export of unspliced and incompletely spliced viral mRNAs
   5774..5891    +  misc_feature   cPPT/CTS: central polypurine tract and central termination sequence of HIV-1
   5942..6182    +  promoter       U6 promoter: RNA polymerase III promoter for human U6 snRNA
   6193..6211    +  misc_RNA       MS2 stem loop: stem loop that binds the bacteriophage MS2 coat protein
   6234..6252    +  misc_RNA       MS2 stem loop: stem loop that binds the bacteriophage MS2 coat protein
   6287..6600    +  promoter       U6 promoter: RNA polymerase III promoter for mouse U6 snRNA (Das et al., 1988)
   6605..6623    +  misc_RNA       MS2 stem loop: stem loop that binds the bacteriophage MS2 coat protein
   6646..6664    +  misc_RNA       MS2 stem loop: stem loop that binds the bacteriophage MS2 coat protein
   6684..6702    +  CDS            small t antigen (fragment): SV40 (simian virus 40) small t antigen
   6728..6939    +  promoter       EF-1α core promoter: core promoter for human elongation factor EF-1α
   6964..7671    +  CDS            mCherry: mCherry is a basic (constitutively fluorescent) red fluorescent protein published in 2004, derived from Discosoma sp.. It is reported to be a very rapidly-maturing monomer with low acid sensitivity.
   7738..8760    +  CDS            hph: KHYB_ECOLX - Experimental evidence at protein level: Swiss-Prot protein existence level 1. The aminoglycoside phosphotransferases achieve inactivation of their antibiotic substrates by phosphorylation. Only phosphorylates hygromycin and closely related compounds such as demethyl analogs and destomycin. From Escherichia coli.
   8779..9367    +  misc_feature   WPRE: woodchuck hepatitis virus posttranscriptional regulatory element
   9418..9437    +  misc_feature   cPPT/CTS (fragment): central polypurine tract and central termination sequence of HIV-1
   9439..9672    +  LTR            3' LTR (ΔU3): self-inactivating 3' long terminal repeat (LTR) from HIV-1
   9704..9928    +  polyA_signal   bGH poly(A) signal: bovine growth hormone polyadenylation signal
   9932..9953    +  promoter       SV40 promoter (fragment): SV40 enhancer and early promoter
   9974..49      +  rep_origin     f1 ori (across the origin) (sequence partly withheld): f1 bacteriophage origin of replication; arrow indicates direction of (+) strand synthesis
>Addgene plasmid #170128 | MS2-adRNA (3'UAG) | addgene full sequence | sequence record 337251 | Addgene NGS Result
GCCTATTGGTTAAAAAATGAGCTGATTTAACAAAAATTTAACGCGAATTAATTCTGTGGAATGTGTGTCA
GTTAGGGTGTGGAAAGTCCCCAGGCTCCCCAGCAGGCAGAAGTATGCAAAGCATGCATCTCAATTAGTCA
GCAACCAGGTGTGGAAAGTCCCCAGGCTCCCCAGCAGGCAGAAGTATGCAAAGCATGCATCTCAATTAGT
CAGCAACCATAGTCCCGCCCCTAACTCCGCCCATCCCGCCCCTAACTCCGCCCAGTTCCGCCCATTCTCC
GCCCCATGGCTGACTAATTTTTTTTATTTATGCAGAGGCCGAGGCCGCCTCTGCCTCTGAGCTATTCCAG
AAGTAGTGAGGAGGCTTTTTTGGAGGCCTAGGCTTTTGCAAAAAGCTCCCGGGAGCTTGTATATCCATTT
TCGGATCTGATCAGCACGTGTTGACAATTAATCATCGGCATAGTATATCGGCATAGTATAATACGACAAG
GTGAGGAACTAAACCATGGCCAAGTTGACCAGTGCCGTTCCGGTGCTCACCGCGCGCGACGTCGCCGGAG
CGGTCGAGTTCTGGACCGACCGGCTCGGGTTCTCCCGGGACTTCGTGGAGGACGACTTCGCCGGTGTGGT
CCGGGACGACGTGACCCTGTTCATCAGCGCGGTCCAGGACCAGGTGGTGCCGGACAACACCCTGGCCTGG
GTGTGGGTGCGCGGCCTGGACGAGCTGTACGCCGAGTGGTCGGAGGTCGTGTCCACGAACTTCCGGGACG
CCTCCGGGCCGGCCATGACCGAGATCGGCGAGCAGCCGTGGGGGCGGGAGTTCGCCCTGCGCGACCCGGC
CGGCAACTGCGTGCACTTCGTGGCCGAGGAGCAGGACTGACACGTGCTACGAGATTTCGATTCCACCGCC
GCCTTCTATGAAAGGTTGGGCTTCGGAATCGTTTTCCGGGACGCCGGCTGGATGATCCTCCAGCGCGGGG
ATCTCATGCTGGAGTTCTTCGCCCACCCCAACTTGTTTATTGCAGCTTATAATGGTTACAAATAAAGCAA
TAGCATCACAAATTTCACAAATAAAGCATTTTTTTCACTGCATTCTAGTTGTGGTTTGTCCAAACTCATC
AATGTATCTTATCATGTCTGTATACCGTCGACCTCTAGCTAGAGCTTGGCGTAATCATGGTCATAGCTGT
TTCCTGTGTGAAATTGTTATCCGCTCACAATTCCACACAACATACGAGCCGGAAGCATAAAGTGTAAAGC
CTGGGGTGCCTAATGAGTGAGCTAACTCACATTAATTGCGTTGCGCTCACTGCCCGCTTTCCAGTCGGGA
AACCTGTCGTGCCAGCTGCATTAATGAATCGGCCAACGCGCGGGGAGAGGCGGTTTGCGTATTGGGCGCT
CTTCCGCTTCCTCGCTCACTGACTCGCTGCGCTCGGTCGTTCGGCTGCGGCGAGCGGTATCAGCTCACTC
AAAGGCGGTAATACGGTTATCCACAGAATCAGGGGATAACGCAGGAAAGAACATGTGAGCAAAAGGCCAG
CAAAAGGCCAGGAACCGTAAAAAGGCCGCGTTGCTGGCGTTTTTCCATAGGCTCCGCCCCCCTGACGAGC
ATCACAAAAATCGACGCTCAAGTCAGAGGTGGCGAAACCCGACAGGACTATAAAGATACCAGGCGTTTCC
CCCTGGAAGCTCCCTCGTGCGCTCTCCTGTTCCGACCCTGCCGCTTACCGGATACCTGTCCGCCTTTCTC
CCTTCGGGAAGCGTGGCGCTTTCTCATAGCTCACGCTGTAGGTATCTCAGTTCGGTGTAGGTCGTTCGCT
CCAAGCTGGGCTGTGTGCACGAACCCCCCGTTCAGCCCGACCGCTGCGCCTTATCCGGTAACTATCGTCT
TGAGTCCAACCCGGTAAGACACGACTTATCGCCACTGGCAGCAGCCACTGGTAACAGGATTAGCAGAGCG
AGGTATGTAGGCGGTGCTACAGAGTTCTTGAAGTGGTGGCCTAACTACGGCTACACTAGAAGAACAGTAT
TTGGTATCTGCGCTCTGCTGAAGCCAGTTACCTTCGGAAAAAGAGTTGGTAGCTCTTGATCCGGCAAACA
AACCACCGCTGGTAGCGGTGGTTTTTTTGTTTGCAAGCAGCAGATTACGCGCAGAAAAAAAGGATCTCAA
GAAGATCCTTTGATCTTTTCTACGGGGTCTGACGCTCAGTGGAACGAAAACTCACGTTAAGGGATTTTGG
TCATGAGATTATCAAAAAGGATCTTCACCTAGATCCTTTTAAATTAAAAATGAAGTTTTAAATCAATCTA
AAGTATATATGAGTAAACTTGGTCTGACAGTTACCAATGCTTAATCAGTGAGGCACCTATCTCAGCGATC
TGTCTATTTCGTTCATCCATAGTTGCCTGACTCCCCGTCGTGTAGATAACTACGATACGGGAGGGCTTAC
CATCTGGCCCCAGTGCTGCAATGATACCGCGAGACCCACGCTCACCGGCTCCAGATTTATCAGCAATAAA
CCAGCCAGCCGGAAGGGCCGAGCGCAGAAGTGGTCCTGCAACTTTATCCGCCTCCATCCAGTCTATTAAT
TGTTGCCGGGAAGCTAGAGTAAGTAGTTCGCCAGTTAATAGTTTGCGCAACGTTGTTGCCATTGCTACAG
GCATCGTGGTGTCACGCTCGTCGTTTGGTATGGCTTCATTCAGCTCCGGTTCCCAACGATCAAGGCGAGT
TACATGATCCCCCATGTTGTGCAAAAAAGCGGTTAGCTCCTTCGGTCCTCCGATCGTTGTCAGAAGTAAG
TTGGCCGCAGTGTTATCACTCATGGTTATGGCAGCACTGCATAATTCTCTTACTGTCATGCCATCCGTAA
GATGCTTTTCTGTGACTGGTGAGTACTCAACCAAGTCATTCTGAGAATAGTGTATGCGGCGACCGAGTTG
CTCTTGCCCGGCGTCAATACGGGATAATACCGCGCCACATAGCAGAACTTTAAAAGTGCTCATCATTGGA
AAACGTTCTTCGGGGCGAAAACTCTCAAGGATCTTACCGCTGTTGAGATCCAGTTCGATGTAACCCACTC
GTGCACCCAACTGATCTTCAGCATCTTTTACTTTCACCAGCGTTTCTGGGTGAGCAAAAACAGGAAGGCA
AAATGCCGCAAAAAAGGGAATAAGGGCGACACGGAAATGTTGAATACTCATACTCTTCCTTTTTCAATAT
TATTGAAGCATTTATCAGGGTTATTGTCTCATGAGCGGATACATATTTGAATGTATTTAGAAAAATAAAC
AAATAGGGGTTCCGCGCACATTTCCCCGAAAAGTGCCACCTGACGTCGACGGATCGGGAGATCTCCCGAT
CCCCTATGGTGCACTCTCAGTACAATCTGCTCTGATGCCGCATAGTTAAGCCAGTATCTGCTCCCTGCTT
GTGTGTTGGAGGTCGCTGAGTAGTGCGCGAGCAAAATTTAAGCTACAACAAGGCAAGGCTTGACCGACAA
TTGCATGAAGAATCTGCTTAGGGTTAGGCGTTTTGCGCTGCTTCGCGATGTACGGGCCAGATATACGCGT
TGACATTGATTATTGACTAGTTATTAATAGTAATCAATTACGGGGTCATTAGTTCATAGCCCATATATGG
AGTTCCGCGTTACATAACTTACGGTAAATGGCCCGCCTGGCTGACCGCCCAACGACCCCCGCCCATTGAC
GTCAATAATGACGTATGTTCCCATAGTAACGCCAATAGGGACTTTCCATTGACGTCAATGGGTGGAGTAT
TTACGGTAAACTGCCCACTTGGCAGTACATCAAGTGTATCATATGCCAAGTACGCCCCCTATTGACGTCA
ATGACGGTAAATGGCCCGCCTGGCATTATGCCCAGTACATGACCTTATGGGACTTTCCTACTTGGCAGTA
CATCTACGTATTAGTCATCGCTATTACCATGGTGATGCGGTTTTGGCAGTACATCAATGGGCGTGGATAG
CGGTTTGACTCACGGGGATTTCCAAGTCTCCACCCCATTGACGTCAATGGGAGTTTGTTTTGGCACCAAA
ATCAACGGGACTTTCCAAAATGTCGTAACAACTCCGCCCCATTGACGCAAATGGGCGGTAGGCGTGTACG
GTGGGAGGTCTATATAAGCAGCGCGTTTTGCCTGTACTGGGTCTCTCTGGTTAGACCAGATCTGAGCCTG
GGAGCTCTCTGGCTAACTAGGGAACCCACTGCTTAAGCCTCAATAAAGCTTGCCTTGAGTGCTTCAAGTA
GTGTGTGCCCGTCTGTTGTGTGACTCTGGTAACTAGAGATCCCTCAGACCCTTTTAGTCAGTGTGGAAAA
TCTCTAGCAGTGGCGCCCGAACAGGGACTTGAAAGCGAAAGGGAAACCAGAGGAGCTCTCTCGACGCAGG
ACTCGGCTTGCTGAAGCGCGCACGGCAAGAGGCGAGGGGCGGCGACTGGTGAGTACGCCAAAAATTTTGA
CTAGCGGAGGCTAGAAGGAGAGAGATGGGTGCGAGAGCGTCAGTATTAAGCGGGGGAGAATTAGATCGCG
ATGGGAAAAAATTCGGTTAAGGCCAGGGGGAAAGAAAAAATATAAATTAAAACATATAGTATGGGCAAGC
AGGGAGCTAGAACGATTCGCAGTTAATCCTGGCCTGTTAGAAACATCAGAAGGCTGTAGACAAATACTGG
GACAGCTACAACCATCCCTTCAGACAGGATCAGAAGAACTTAGATCATTATATAATACAGTAGCAACCCT
CTATTGTGTGCATCAAAGGATAGAGATAAAAGACACCAAGGAAGCTTTAGACAAGATAGAGGAAGAGCAA
AACAAAAGTAAGACCACCGCACAGCAAGCGGCCGCTGATCTTCAGACCTGGAGGAGGAGATATGAGGGAC
AATTGGAGAAGTGAATTATATAAATATAAAGTAGTAAAAATTGAACCATTAGGAGTAGCACCCACCAAGG
CAAAGAGAAGAGTGGTGCAGAGAGAAAAAAGAGCAGTGGGAATAGGAGCTTTGTTCCTTGGGTTCTTGGG
AGCAGCAGGAAGCACTATGGGCGCAGCGTCAATGACGCTGACGGTACAGGCCAGACAATTATTGTCTGGT
ATAGTGCAGCAGCAGAACAATTTGCTGAGGGCTATTGAGGCGCAACAGCATCTGTTGCAACTCACAGTCT
GGGGCATCAAGCAGCTCCAGGCAAGAATCCTGGCTGTGGAAAGATACCTAAAGGATCAACAGCTCCTGGG
GATTTGGGGTTGCTCTGGAAAACTCATTTGCACCACTGCTGTGCCTTGGAATGCTAGTTGGAGTAATAAA
TCTCTGGAACAGATTTGGAATCACACGACCTGGATGGAGTGGGACAGAGAAATTAACAATTACACAAGCT
TAATACACTCCTTAATTGAAGAATCGCAAAACCAGCAAGAAAAGAATGAACAAGAATTATTGGAATTAGA
TAAATGGGCAAGTTTGTGGAATTGGTTTAACATAACAAATTGGCTGTGGTATATAAAATTATTCATAATG
ATAGTAGGAGGCTTGGTAGGTTTAAGAATAGTTTTTGCTGTACTTTCTATAGTGAATAGAGTTAGGCAGG
GATATTCACCATTATCGTTTCAGACCCACCTCCCAACCCCGAGGGGACCCGACAGGCCCGAAGGAATAGA
AGAAGAAGGTGGAGAGAGAGACAGAGACAGATCCATTCGATTAGTGAACGGATCGGCACTGCGTGCGCCA
ATTCTGCAGACAAATGGCAGTATTCATCCACAATTTTAAAAGAAAAGGGGGGATTGGGGGGTACAGTGCA
GGGGAAAGAATAGTAGACATAATAGCAACAGACATACAAACTAAAGAATTACAAAAACAAATTACAAAAA
TTCAAAATTTTCGGGTTTATTACAGGGACAGCAGAGATCCAGTTTGGTTAATTAAGGTACCGAGGGCCTA
TTTCCCATGATTCCTTCATATTTGCATATACGATACAAGGCTGTTAGAGAGATAATTAGAATTAATTTGA
CTGTAAACACAAAGATATTAGTACAAAATACGTGACGTAGAAAGTAATAATTTCTTGGGTAGTTTGCAGT
TTTAAAATTATGTTTTAAAATGGACTATCATATGCTTACCGTAACTTGAAAGTATTTCGATTTCTTGGCT
TTATATATCTTGTGGAAAGGACGAAACACCGAACATGAGGATCACCCATGTCTCTTCCCAGTTCGTCTTT
GCAACATGAGGATCACCCATGTCTTTTTTTCGTACTGAGTCGCCCAGTCTCAGATAGATCCGACGCCGCC
ATCTCTAGGCCCGCGCCGGCCCCCTCGCACAGACTTGTGGGAGAAGCTCGGCTACTCCCCTGCCCCGGTT
AATTTGCATATAATATTTCCTAGTAACTATAGAGGCTTAATGTGCGATAAAAGACAGATAATCTGTTCTT
TTTAATACTAGCTACATTTTACATGATAGGCTTGGATTTCTATAAGAGATACAAATACTAAATTATTATT
TTAAAAAACAGCACAAAAGGAAACTCACCCTAACTGTAAAGTAATTGTGTGTTTTGAGACTATAAATATC
CCTTGGAGAAAAGCCTTGTTTGGAACATGAGGATCACCCATGTCTCTTCCCAGTTCGTCTTTGCAACATG
AGGATCACCCATGTCTTTTTTTGAATTCGCTAGCTAGGTCTTGAAAGGAGTGGGAATTGGCTCCGGTGCC
CGTCAGTGGGCAGAGCGCACATCGCCCACAGTCCCCGAGAAGTTGGGGGGAGGGGTCGGCAATTGATCCG
GTGCCTAGAGAAGGTGGCGCGGGGTAAACTGGGAAAGTGATGTCGTGTACTGGCTCCGCCTTTTTCCCGA
GGGTGGGGGAGAACCGTATATAAGTGCAGTAGTCGCCGTGAACGTTCTTTTTCGCAACGGGCTTGCCGCC
AGAACACAGGACCGGTTCTAGAGCGCTGCCACCATGGTGAGCAAGGGCGAGGAGGATAACATGGCCATCA
TCAAGGAGTTCATGCGCTTCAAGGTGCACATGGAGGGCTCCGTGAACGGCCACGAGTTCGAGATCGAGGG
CGAGGGCGAGGGCCGCCCCTACGAGGGCACCCAGACCGCCAAGCTGAAGGTGACCAAGGGTGGCCCCCTG
CCCTTCGCCTGGGACATCCTGTCCCCTCAGTTCATGTACGGCTCCAAGGCCTACGTGAAGCACCCCGCCG
ACATCCCCGACTACTTGAAGCTGTCCTTCCCCGAGGGCTTCAAGTGGGAGCGCGTGATGAACTTCGAGGA
CGGCGGCGTGGTGACCGTGACCCAGGACTCCTCCCTGCAGGACGGCGAGTTCATCTACAAGGTGAAGCTG
CGCGGCACCAACTTCCCCTCCGACGGCCCCGTAATGCAGAAGAAGACCATGGGCTGGGAGGCCTCCTCCG
AGCGGATGTACCCCGAGGACGGCGCCCTGAAGGGCGAGATCAAGCAGAGGCTGAAGCTGAAGGACGGCGG
CCACTACGACGCTGAGGTCAAGACCACCTACAAGGCCAAGAAGCCCGTGCAGCTGCCCGGCGCCTACAAC
GTCAACATCAAGTTGGACATCACCTCCCACAACGAGGACTACACCATCGTGGAACAGTACGAACGCGCCG
AGGGCCGCCACTCCACCGGCGGCATGGACGAGCTGTACAAGGGATCCGGCGCAACAAACTTCTCTCTGCT
GAAACAAGCCGGAGATGTCGAAGAGAATCCTGGACCGATGAAAAAGCCTGAACTCACCGCGACGTCTGTC
GAGAAGTTTCTGATCGAAAAGTTCGACAGCGTGTCCGACCTGATGCAGCTCTCGGAGGGCGAAGAATCTC
GTGCTTTCAGCTTCGATGTAGGAGGGCGTGGATATGTCCTGCGGGTAAATAGCTGCGCCGATGGTTTCTA
CAAAGATCGTTATGTTTATCGGCACTTTGCATCGGCCGCGCTCCCGATTCCGGAAGTGCTTGACATTGGG
GAGTTCAGCGAGAGCCTGACCTATTGCATCTCCCGCCGTGCACAGGGTGTCACGTTGCAAGACCTGCCTG
AAACCGAACTGCCCGCTGTTCTGCAGCCGGTCGCGGAGGCCATGGATGCGATCGCTGCGGCCGATCTTAG
CCAGACGAGCGGGTTCGGCCCATTCGGACCGCAAGGAATCGGTCAATACACTACATGGCGTGATTTCATA
TGCGCGATTGCTGATCCCCATGTGTATCACTGGCAAACTGTGATGGACGACACCGTCAGTGCGTCCGTCG
CGCAGGCTCTCGATGAGCTGATGCTTTGGGCCGAGGACTGCCCCGAAGTCCGGCACCTCGTGCACGCGGA
TTTCGGCTCCAACAATGTCCTGACGGACAATGGCCGCATAACAGCGGTCATTGACTGGAGCGAGGCGATG
TTCGGGGATTCCCAATACGAGGTCGCCAACATCTTCTTCTGGAGGCCGTGGTTGGCTTGTATGGAGCAGC
AGACGCGCTACTTCGAGCGGAGGCATCCGGAGCTTGCAGGATCGCCGCGGCTCCGGGCGTATATGCTCCG
CATTGGTCTTGACCAACTCTATCAGAGCTTGGTTGACGGCAATTTCGATGATGCAGCTTGGGCGCAGGGT
CGATGCGACGCAATCGTCCGATCCGGAGCCGGGACTGTCGGGCGTACACAAATCGCCCGCAGAAGCGCGG
CCGTCTGGACCGATGGCTGTGTAGAAGTACTCGCCGATAGTGGAAACCGACGCCCCAGCACTCGTCCGAG
GGCAAAGGAATAAACGCGTTAAGTCGACAATCAACCTCTGGATTACAAAATTTGTGAAAGATTGACTGGT
ATTCTTAACTATGTTGCTCCTTTTACGCTATGTGGATACGCTGCTTTAATGCCTTTGTATCATGCTATTG
CTTCCCGTATGGCTTTCATTTTCTCCTCCTTGTATAAATCCTGGTTGCTGTCTCTTTATGAGGAGTTGTG
GCCCGTTGTCAGGCAACGTGGCGTGGTGTGCACTGTGTTTGCTGACGCAACCCCCACTGGTTGGGGCATT
GCCACCACCTGTCAGCTCCTTTCCGGGACTTTCGCTTTCCCCCTCCCTATTGCCACGGCGGAACTCATCG
CCGCCTGCCTTGCCCGCTGCTGGACAGGGGCTCGGCTGTTGGGCACTGACAATTCCGTGGTGTTGTCGGG
GAAATCATCGTCCTTTCCTTGGCTGCTCGCCTGTGTTGCCACCTGGATTCTGCGCGGGACGTCCTTCTGC
TACGTCCCTTCGGCCCTCAATCCAGCGGACCTTCCTTCCCGCGGCCTGCTGCCGGCTCTGCGGCCTCTTC
CGCGTCTTCGCCTTCGCCCTCAGACGAGTCGGATCTCCCTTTGGGCCGCCTCCCCGCGTCGACTTTAAGA
CCAATGACTTACAAGGCAGCTGTAGATCTTAGCCACTTTTTAAAAGAAAAGGGGGGACTGGAAGGGCTAA
TTCACTCCCAACGAAGACAAGATCTGCTTTTTGCTTGTACTGGGTCTCTCTGGTTAGACCAGATCTGAGC
CTGGGAGCTCTCTGGCTAACTAGGGAACCCACTGCTTAAGCCTCAATAAAGCTTGCCTTGAGTGCTTCAA
GTAGTGTGTGCCCGTCTGTTGTGTGACTCTGGTAACTAGAGATCCCTCAGACCCTTTTAGTCAGTGTGGA
AAATCTCTAGCAGGGCCCGTTTAAACCCGCTGATCAGCCTCGACTGTGCCTTCTAGTTGCCAGCCATCTG
TTGTTTGCCCCTCCCCCGTGCCTTCCTTGACCCTGGAAGGTGCCACTCCCACTGTCCTTTCCTAATAAAA
TGAGGAAATTGCATCGCATTGTCTGAGTAGGTGTCATTCTATTCTGGGGGGTGGGGTGGGGCAGGACAGC
AAGGGGGAGGATTGGGAAGACAATAGCAGGCATGCTGGGGATGCGGTGGGCTCTATGGCTTCTGAGGCGG
AAAGAACCAGCTGGGGCTCTAGGGGGTATCCCC
[124 nt withheld, positions 9974-10097]
C
[91 nt withheld, positions 10099-10189]
A
[49 nt withheld, positions 10191-10239]
CCTTTGACGTTGGAGTCCACGTTCTTT
[37 nt withheld, positions 10267-10303]
ACCCTATCTCGGTCTATTCTTTTGATTTATAAGGGATTTTGCCGATTTCG
